Addgene plasmid #138649: RNF126
Purpose: Mammalian expression of full-length wild-type RNF126
Depositing lab: Jane McGlade. Publication: The E3 ubiquitin ligases RNF126 and Rabring7 regulate endosomal sorting of the epidermal growth factor receptor. Smith CJ, Berry DM, McGlade CJ. J Cell Sci. 2013 Mar 15;126(Pt 6):1366-80. doi: 10.1242/jcs.116129. Epub 2013 Feb 15. PubMed 23418353.
Backbone
  Vector backbone: pcDNA3.1
  Vector type: Mammalian Expression
Growth in bacteria
  Bacterial resistance: Ampicillin, 100 μg/mL
  Growth temperature: 37°C
  Growth strain: DH5alpha
  Copy number: High Copy
Gene/Insert
  Gene/Insert name: RNF126
  Species: M. musculus (mouse)
  Entrez Gene: RNF126
  Cloning method: Restriction Enzyme; 5′ cloning site BamH1 (unknown if destroyed); 3′ cloning site Xho1 (unknown if destroyed)
Terms and licenses: Academic/Nonprofit Terms; Industry Terms: Not Available to Industry
How to cite: RNF126 was a gift from Jane McGlade (Addgene plasmid # 138649 ; http://n2t.net/addgene:138649 ; RRID:Addgene_138649)
