[The description below was written by a language model from this plasmid's Addgene catalogue record and pLannotate feature annotations shown in this document.]
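Description:
RNF126 is a mammalian expression plasmid built on the pcDNA3.1 backbone that carries the full-length, wild-type mouse Rnf126 coding sequence, inserted by restriction cloning between BamHI and XhoI sites. The sequenced plasmid is about 6.3 kb. In bacteria it is maintained through a high-copy ColE1/pUC-type origin and selected with ampicillin via the β-lactamase gene driven by its own promoter. An f1 origin is also present, which in principle permits production of single-stranded DNA. Small fragments annotated as lac promoter/operator, lacI, bom, a truncated HIV-1 LTR and a ble remnant are short backbone matches rather than functional parts of the design.

The Rnf126 open reading frame sits downstream of the human cytomegalovirus immediate-early enhancer and promoter, which gives strong constitutive transcription in most mammalian cell lines, and is followed by the bovine growth hormone polyadenylation signal. A T7 promoter lies between the CMV promoter and the insert and can serve for in vitro transcription or as a sequencing primer site. No epitope tag or reporter is annotated or mentioned in the record, so the protein appears to be expressed untagged. A separate cassette, consisting of the SV40 early promoter, the neomycin phosphotransferase gene and the SV40 polyadenylation signal, allows G418 selection of stably transfected mammalian cells.

RNF126 encodes an E3 ubiquitin ligase that builds Lys-48- and Lys-63-linked polyubiquitin chains depending on its E2 partner. The plasmid is suited to transient or stable overexpression of the wild-type enzyme, and the associated work concerns its role in endosomal sorting of the epidermal growth factor receptor.
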