Features (pLannotate 1.2.2; 20 found; start..end, strand, type, name):
     28..80      -  misc_feature   bom (fragment): basis of mobility region from pBR322
    235..614     +  enhancer       CMV enhancer: human cytomegalovirus immediate early enhancer
    615..818     +  promoter       CMV promoter: human cytomegalovirus (CMV) immediate early promoter
    814..847     +  LTR            5' LTR (truncated) (fragment): truncated 5' long terminal repeat (LTR) from HIV-1
    863..881     +  promoter       T7 promoter: promoter for bacteriophage T7 RNA polymerase
    939..1877    +  CDS            Rnf126: RN126_MOUSE - Experimental evidence at protein level: Swiss-Prot protein existence level 1. E3 ubiquitin-protein ligase that mediates ubiquitination oF target proteins (By similarity). Depending on the associated E2 ligase, mediates 'Lys-48'- and 'Lys-63'-linked polyubiquitination of substrates (PubMed:23418353). Part of a BAG6-dependent quality control process ensuring that proteins of the secretory pathway that are mislocalized to the cytosol are degraded by the proteasome (By similarity). Probably acts by providing the ubiquitin ligase activity associated with the BAG6 complex and be respon
   1926..2150    +  polyA_signal   bGH poly(A) signal: bovine growth hormone polyadenylation signal
   2154..2175    +  promoter       SV40 promoter (fragment): SV40 enhancer and early promoter
   2196..2624    +  rep_origin     f1 ori (sequence partly withheld): f1 bacteriophage origin of replication; arrow indicates direction of (+) strand synthesis
   2638..2967    +  promoter       SV40 promoter: SV40 enhancer and early promoter
   3034..3825    +  CDS            neo: KKA2_KLEPN - Also known as kan, nptII. Experimental evidence at protein level: Swiss-Prot protein existence level 1. Resistance to kanamycin, neomycin, paromomycin, ribostamycin, butirosin and gentamicin B. From Klebsiella pneumoniae.
   3849..4007    +  CDS            ble (fragment): BLE_KLEPN - Experimental evidence at protein level: Swiss-Prot protein existence level 1. Binding protein with a strong affinity to the bleomycin family of antibiotics. Binds to CL990; an antimitotic-antibiotic compound. From Klebsiella pneumoniae.
   4002..4123    +  polyA_signal   SV40 poly(A) signal: SV40 polyadenylation signal
   4196..4212    -  protein_bind   lac operator: The lac repressor binds to the lac operator to inhibit transcription in E. coli. This inhibition can be relieved by adding lactose or isopropyl-β-D-thiogalactopyranoside (IPTG). lac repressor encoded by lacI
   4220..4250    -  promoter       lac promoter: promoter for the E. coli lac operon
   4265..4286    -  protein_bind   CAP binding site: CAP binding activates transcription in the presence of cAMP. E. coli catabolite activator protein
   4299..4391    -  CDS            lacI (fragment): lac repressor; lacI; The lac repressor binds to the lac operator to inhibit transcription in E. coli. This inhibition can be relieved by adding lactose or isopropyl-β-D-thiogalactopyranoside (IPTG).
   4574..5162    -  rep_origin     ori: high-copy-number ColE1/pMB1/pBR322/pUC origin of replication
   5333..6193    -  CDS            AmpR: β-lactamase; bla; confers resistance to ampicillin, carbenicillin, and related antibiotics
   6194..6298    -  promoter       AmpR promoter: bla
>Addgene plasmid #138649 | RNF126 | addgene full sequence | sequence record 273230 | Addgene NGS Result
GACGGATCGGGAGATCTCCCGATCCCCTATGGTGCACTCTCAGTACAATCTGCTCTGATGCCGCATAGTT
AAGCCAGTATCTGCTCCCTGCTTGTGTGTTGGAGGTCGCTGAGTAGTGCGCGAGCAAAATTTAAGCTACA
ACAAGGCAAGGCTTGACCGACAATTGCATGAAGAATCTGCTTAGGGTTAGGCGTTTTGCGCTGCTTCGCG
ATGTACGGGCCAGATATACGCGTTGACATTGATTATTGACTAGTTATTAATAGTAATCAATTACGGGGTC
ATTAGTTCATAGCCCATATATGGAGTTCCGCGTTACATAACTTACGGTAAATGGCCCGCCTGGCTGACCG
CCCAACGACCCCCGCCCATTGACGTCAATAATGACGTATGTTCCCATAGTAACGCCAATAGGGACTTTCC
ATTGACGTCAATGGGTGGAGTATTTACGGTAAACTGCCCACTTGGCAGTACATCAAGTGTATCATATGCC
AAGTACGCCCCCTATTGACGTCAATGACGGTAAATGGCCCGCCTGGCATTATGCCCAGTACATGACCTTA
TGGGACTTTCCTACTTGGCAGTACATCTACGTATTAGTCATCGCTATTACCATGGTGATGCGGTTTTGGC
AGTACATCAATGGGCGTGGATAGCGGTTTGACTCACGGGGATTTCCAAGTCTCCACCCCATTGACGTCAA
TGGGAGTTTGTTTTGGCACCAAAATCAACGGGACTTTCCAAAATGTCGTAACAACTCCGCCCCATTGACG
CAAATGGGCGGTAGGCGTGTACGGTGGGAGGTCTATATAAGCAGAGCTCTCTGGCTAACTAGAGAACCCA
CTGCTTACTGGCTTATCGAAATTAATACGACTCACTATAGGGAGACCCAAGCTGGCTAGCGTTTAAACTT
AAGCTTGGTACCGAGCTCGGATCCTGCAATGGCCGAGGCGTCGCCGCAGCCCGGACGGTACTTCTGCCAC
TGCTGCTCGGTAGAGATCGTGCCGCGCCTGCCGGATTACATCTGCCCAAGGTGCGAGTCTGGCTTCATTG
AGGAGCTTCCAGAAGAGACCAGGAACACAGAGAATGGCTCAGCCCCCTCCACAGCCCCCACCGACCAGAA
CCGGCAGCCATTTGAGAATGTGGACCAGCACCTGTTCACGCTGCCACAGGGATACAGCCAGTTTGCCTTT
GGCATCTTCGACGATAGCTTTGAGATTCCCACGTTCCCTCCTGGAGCCCAGGCCGATGATGGCAGGGACC
CTGAGAGCCGACGGGAGAGAGAGCACCAGTCTCGGCATCGGTACGGGGCCCGGCAGCCCCGTGCCCGCCT
CACTGCCCGCCGGGCCACTGGCCGGCATGAAGGTGTCCCTACGCTGGAAGGGATCATCCAGCAGCTCGTG
AATGGCATCATCTCTCCGGCTGCTGTGCCCAGCCTGGGCCTTGGTCCCTGGGGCGTCCTGCACTCGAACC
CAATGGACTACGCCTGGGGGGCCAACGGCCTGGACACCATCATCACGCAGCTCCTCAATCAGTTTGAGAA
CACCGGCCCCCCACCTGCAGACAAGGAGAAGATTCAGGCTCTCCCCACGGTCCCAGTCACAGAGGAACAC
GTGGGCTCAGGGCTTGAGTGCCCAGTGTGTAAAGAAGACTATGCACTGGGTGAGAGTGTGCGGCAGTTGC
CCTGCAACCACCTGTTCCACGACAGCTGCATCGTGCCCTGGCTGGAGCAGCATGACAGCTGCCCGGTCTG
CCGTAAGAGCCTCACTGGACAGAACACAGCCACCAATCCCCCAGGCTTGACCGGTGTAGGTTTCTCCTCG
TCCTCGTCCTCATCCTCCTCCAGCTCGCCCAGCAATGAGAACGCCACAAGCAACTCCTGATTCTCGAGTC
TAGAGGGCCCGTTTAAACCCGCTGATCAGCCTCGACTGTGCCTTCTAGTTGCCAGCCATCTGTTGTTTGC
CCCTCCCCCGTGCCTTCCTTGACCCTGGAAGGTGCCACTCCCACTGTCCTTTCCTAATAAAATGAGGAAA
TTGCATCGCATTGTCTGAGTAGGTGTCATTCTATTCTGGGGGGTGGGGTGGGGCAGGACAGCAAGGGGGA
GGATTGGGAAGACAATAGCAGGCATGCTGGGGATGCGGTGGGCTCTATGGCTTCTGAGGCGGAAAGAACC
AGCTGGGGCTCTAGGGGGTATCCCC
[124 nt withheld, positions 2196-2319]
C
[91 nt withheld, positions 2321-2411]
A
[49 nt withheld, positions 2413-2461]
CCTTTGACGTTGGAGTCCACGTTCTTT
[37 nt withheld, positions 2489-2525]
ACCCTATCTCGGTCTATTCTTTTGATTTATAAGGGATTTTGCCGATTTCGGCCTATTGGTTAAAAAATGA
GCTGATTTAACAAAAATTTAACGCGAATTAATTCTGTGGAATGTGTGTCAGTTAGGGTGTGGAAAGTCCC
CAGGCTCCCCAGCAGGCAGAAGTATGCAAAGCATGCATCTCAATTAGTCAGCAACCAGGTGTGGAAAGTC
CCCAGGCTCCCCAGCAGGCAGAAGTATGCAAAGCATGCATCTCAATTAGTCAGCAACCATAGTCCCGCCC
CTAACTCCGCCCATCCCGCCCCTAACTCCGCCCAGTTCCGCCCATTCTCCGCCCCATGGCTGACTAATTT
TTTTTATTTATGCAGAGGCCGAGGCCGCCTCTGCCTCTGAGCTATTCCAGAAGTAGTGAGGAGGCTTTTT
TGGAGGCCTAGGCTTTTGCAAAAAGCTCCCGGGAGCTTGTATATCCATTTTCGGATCTGATCAAGAGACA
GGATGAGGATCGTTTCGCATGATTGAACAAGATGGATTGCACGCAGGTTCTCCGGCCGCTTGGGTGGAGA
GGCTATTCGGCTATGACTGGGCACAACAGACAATCGGCTGCTCTGATGCCGCCGTGTTCCGGCTGTCAGC
GCAGGGGCGCCCGGTTCTTTTTGTCAAGACCGACCTGTCCGGTGCCCTGAATGAACTGCAGGACGAGGCA
GCGCGGCTATCGTGGCTGGCCACGACGGGCGTTCCTTGCGCAGCTGTGCTCGACGTTGTCACTGAAGCGG
GAAGGGACTGGCTGCTATTGGGCGAAGTGCCGGGGCAGGATCTCCTGTCATCTCACCTTGCTCCTGCCGA
GAAAGTATCCATCATGGCTGATGCAATGCGGCGGCTGCATACGCTTGATCCGGCTACCTGCCCATTCGAC
CACCAAGCGAAACATCGCATCGAGCGAGCACGTACTCGGATGGAAGCCGGTCTTGTCGATCAGGATGATC
TGGACGAAGAGCATCAGGGGCTCGCGCCAGCCGAACTGTTCGCCAGGCTCAAGGCGCGCATGCCCGACGG
CGAGGATCTCGTCGTGACCCATGGCGATGCCTGCTTGCCGAATATCATGGTGGAAAATGGCCGCTTTTCT
GGATTCATCGACTGTGGCCGGCTGGGTGTGGCGGACCGCTATCAGGACATAGCGTTGGCTACCCGTGATA
TTGCTGAAGAGCTTGGCGGCGAATGGGCTGACCGCTTCCTCGTGCTTTACGGTATCGCCGCTCCCGATTC
GCAGCGCATCGCCTTCTATCGCCTTCTTGACGAGTTCTTCTGAGCGGGACTCTGGGGTTCGAAATGACCG
ACCAAGCGACGCCCAACCTGCCATCACGAGATTTCGATTCCACCGCCGCCTTCTATGAAAGGTTGGGCTT
CGGAATCGTTTTCCGGGACGCCGGCTGGATGATCCTCCAGCGCGGGGATCTCATGCTGGAGTTCTTCGCC
CACCCCAACTTGTTTATTGCAGCTTATAATGGTTACAAATAAAGCAATAGCATCACAAATTTCACAAATA
AAGCATTTTTTTCACTGCATTCTAGTTGTGGTTTGTCCAAACTCATCAATGTATCTTATCATGTCTGTAT
ACCGTCGACCTCTAGCTAGAGCTTGGCGTAATCATGGTCATAGCTGTTTCCTGTGTGAAATTGTTATCCG
CTCACAATTCCACACAACATACGAGCCGGAAGCATAAAGTGTAAAGCCTGGGGTGCCTAATGAGTGAGCT
AACTCACATTAATTGCGTTGCGCTCACTGCCCGCTTTCCAGTCGGGAAACCTGTCGTGCCAGCTGCATTA
ATGAATCGGCCAACGCGCGGGGAGAGGCGGTTTGCGTATTGGGCGCTCTTCCGCTTCCTCGCTCACTGAC
TCGCTGCGCTCGGTCGTTCGGCTGCGGCGAGCGGTATCAGCTCACTCAAAGGCGGTAATACGGTTATCCA
CAGAATCAGGGGATAACGCAGGAAAGAACATGTGAGCAAAAGGCCAGCAAAAGGCCAGGAACCGTAAAAA
GGCCGCGTTGCTGGCGTTTTTCCATAGGCTCCGCCCCCCTGACGAGCATCACAAAAATCGACGCTCAAGT
CAGAGGTGGCGAAACCCGACAGGACTATAAAGATACCAGGCGTTTCCCCCTGGAAGCTCCCTCGTGCGCT
CTCCTGTTCCGACCCTGCCGCTTACCGGATACCTGTCCGCCTTTCTCCCTTCGGGAAGCGTGGCGCTTTC
TCATAGCTCACGCTGTAGGTATCTCAGTTCGGTGTAGGTCGTTCGCTCCAAGCTGGGCTGTGTGCACGAA
CCCCCCGTTCAGCCCGACCGCTGCGCCTTATCCGGTAACTATCGTCTTGAGTCCAACCCGGTAAGACACG
ACTTATCGCCACTGGCAGCAGCCACTGGTAACAGGATTAGCAGAGCGAGGTATGTAGGCGGTGCTACAGA
GTTCTTGAAGTGGTGGCCTAACTACGGCTACACTAGAAGAACAGTATTTGGTATCTGCGCTCTGCTGAAG
CCAGTTACCTTCGGAAAAAGAGTTGGTAGCTCTTGATCCGGCAAACAAACCACCGCTGGTAGCGGTGGTT
TTTTTGTTTGCAAGCAGCAGATTACGCGCAGAAAAAAAGGATCTCAAGAAGATCCTTTGATCTTTTCTAC
GGGGTCTGACGCTCAGTGGAACGAAAACTCACGTTAAGGGATTTTGGTCATGAGATTATCAAAAAGGATC
TTCACCTAGATCCTTTTAAATTAAAAATGAAGTTTTAAATCAATCTAAAGTATATATGAGTAAACTTGGT
CTGACAGTTACCAATGCTTAATCAGTGAGGCACCTATCTCAGCGATCTGTCTATTTCGTTCATCCATAGT
TGCCTGACTCCCCGTCGTGTAGATAACTACGATACGGGAGGGCTTACCATCTGGCCCCAGTGCTGCAATG
ATACCGCGAGACCCACGCTCACCGGCTCCAGATTTATCAGCAATAAACCAGCCAGCCGGAAGGGCCGAGC
GCAGAAGTGGTCCTGCAACTTTATCCGCCTCCATCCAGTCTATTAATTGTTGCCGGGAAGCTAGAGTAAG
TAGTTCGCCAGTTAATAGTTTGCGCAACGTTGTTGCCATTGCTACAGGCATCGTGGTGTCACGCTCGTCG
TTTGGTATGGCTTCATTCAGCTCCGGTTCCCAACGATCAAGGCGAGTTACATGATCCCCCATGTTGTGCA
AAAAAGCGGTTAGCTCCTTCGGTCCTCCGATCGTTGTCAGAAGTAAGTTGGCCGCAGTGTTATCACTCAT
GGTTATGGCAGCACTGCATAATTCTCTTACTGTCATGCCATCCGTAAGATGCTTTTCTGTGACTGGTGAG
TACTCAACCAAGTCATTCTGAGAATAGTGTATGCGGCGACCGAGTTGCTCTTGCCCGGCGTCAATACGGG
ATAATACCGCGCCACATAGCAGAACTTTAAAAGTGCTCATCATTGGAAAACGTTCTTCGGGGCGAAAACT
CTCAAGGATCTTACCGCTGTTGAGATCCAGTTCGATGTAACCCACTCGTGCACCCAACTGATCTTCAGCA
TCTTTTACTTTCACCAGCGTTTCTGGGTGAGCAAAAACAGGAAGGCAAAATGCCGCAAAAAAGGGAATAA
GGGCGACACGGAAATGTTGAATACTCATACTCTTCCTTTTTCAATATTATTGAAGCATTTATCAGGGTTA
TTGTCTCATGAGCGGATACATATTTGAATGTATTTAGAAAAATAAACAAATAGGGGTTCCGCGCACATTT
CCCCGAAAAGTGCCACCTGACGTC
